Addgene plasmid #193730: pRAC01A
Purpose: (Empty Backbone) Expresses deactivated-Cas9 (J23101) and tracrRNA, with BBR1 origin, ampR, Start-Stop assembly site for array insertion
Depositing lab: Martin Buck. Depositing organization: Imperial College London.
Backbone
  Vector backbone: pSEVA331
  Vector type: Bacterial Expression, CRISPR, Synthetic Biology
Growth in bacteria
  Bacterial resistance: Ampicillin, 100 μg/mL
  Growth temperature: 37°C
  Growth strain: DH5alpha
  Copy number: Unknown
Terms and licenses: Academic/Nonprofit Terms; Industry Terms: Not Available to Industry
How to cite: pRAC01A was a gift from Martin Buck (Addgene plasmid # 193730 ; http://n2t.net/addgene:193730 ; RRID:Addgene_193730)
