[The description below was written by a language model from this plasmid's Addgene catalogue record and pLannotate feature annotations shown in this document.]
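Description:
pRAC01A is an empty-backbone bacterial expression plasmid for CRISPR interference, built on the modular broad-host-range vector pSEVA331 and sequenced at 8,372 nt. It replicates through the pBBR1 oriV together with its cognate pBBR1 Rep protein, a system from Bordetella bronchiseptica that functions in many Gram-negative bacteria, and it carries an incP oriT that allows conjugative transfer when mobilisation functions are supplied in trans. Selection is by ampicillin through a bla (AmpR) cassette with its own promoter. A residual fragment of the chloramphenicol acetyltransferase gene lies directly downstream of it, suggesting that the original chloramphenicol marker of the backbone was replaced. Copy number is recorded as unknown.

The payload supplies the invariant components of a Streptococcus pyogenes dCas9 system. The dCas9 coding sequence (D10A and H840A, so it binds DNA under RNA guidance but does not cut) spans the plasmid's numbering origin and is driven by a constitutive Anderson-family promoter. The catalogue entry names this as J23101, while the automated annotation reports a partial match to the closely related J23119. A tracrRNA is encoded on the opposite strand upstream of dCas9, followed by an rrnB T1 terminator.

Downstream of dCas9 and a lambda t0 terminator is a lac promoter/operator, pUC-type MCS and lacZα fragment, bounded by another rrnB T1 terminator. This region probably corresponds to the Start-Stop Assembly site described in the record, where a lacZα placeholder would typically permit blue/white screening, although the annotation does not label it as such. Users insert a CRISPR array there, whose crRNAs would pair with the tracrRNA to direct dCas9 to chosen targets for programmable, potentially multiplexed, transcriptional repression in synthetic biology applications.
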