Features (pLannotate 1.2.2; 20 found; start..end, strand, type, name):
    471..565     +  terminator     lambda t0 terminator: transcription terminator from phage lambda
    614..635     +  protein_bind   CAP binding site: CAP binding activates transcription in the presence of cAMP. E. coli catabolite activator protein
    650..680     +  promoter       lac promoter: promoter for the E. coli lac operon
    688..704     +  protein_bind   lac operator: The lac repressor binds to the lac operator to inhibit transcription in E. coli. This inhibition can be relieved by adding lactose or isopropyl-β-D-thiogalactopyranoside (IPTG). lac repressor encoded by lacI
    741..797     -  misc_feature   MCS: pUC18/19 multiple cloning site
    794..951     +  CDS            lacZα (fragment): LacZα fragment of β-galactosidase; lacZ fragment
    957..1049    -  misc_feature   bom (fragment): basis of mobility region from pBR322
   1075..1161    -  terminator     rrnB T1 terminator: Escherichia coli rrnB; transcription terminator T1 from the E. coli rrnB gene
   1163..1179    +  misc_feature   MCS (fragment): pUC18/19 multiple cloning site
   1187..1211    +  CDS            lacZα (fragment): LacZα fragment of β-galactosidase; lacZ fragment
   1220..1283    +  promoter       AmpR promoter: bla
   1284..2144    +  CDS            AmpR: β-lactamase; bla; confers resistance to ampicillin, carbenicillin, and related antibiotics
   2144..2290    +  CDS            CmR (fragment): chloramphenicol acetyltransferase; cat; confers resistance to chloramphenicol
   2439..2547    +  oriT           oriT: incP origin of transfer
   2558..3220    -  CDS            pBBR1 Rep: replication protein for the broad-host-range plasmid pBBR1 from Bordetella bronchiseptica
   3221..3992    -  rep_origin     pBBR1 oriV: replication origin of the broad-host-range plasmid pBBR1 from Bordetella bronchiseptica; requires the pBBR1 Rep protein for replication
   4107..4193    -  terminator     rrnB T1 terminator: Escherichia coli rrnB; transcription terminator T1 from the E. coli rrnB gene
   4398..4476    -  misc_RNA       tracrRNA: trans-activating CRISPR RNA for the Streptococcus pyogenes CRISPR/Cas9 system
   4550..4581    +  promoter       J23119 promoter (fragment): bacterial promoter (Registry of Standard Biological Parts BBa J23119)
   4606..340     +  CDS            dCas9 (across the origin): catalytically dead mutant of the Cas9 endonuclease from the Streptococcus pyogenes Type II CRISPR/Cas system RNA-guided DNA-binding protein that lacks endonuclease activity due to the D10A mutation in the RuvC catalytic domain and the H840A mutation in the HNH catalytic domain
>Addgene plasmid #193730 | pRAC01A | addgene full sequence | sequence record 381916 | Addgene NGS Result
ATTGTTTGTGGAGCAGCATAAGCATTATTTAGATGAGATTATTGAGCAAATCAGTGAATTTTCTAAGCGT
GTTATTTTAGCAGATGCCAATTTAGATAAAGTTCTTAGTGCATATAACAAACATAGAGACAAACCAATAC
GTGAACAAGCAGAAAATATTATTCATTTATTTACGTTGACGAATCTTGGAGCTCCCGCTGCTTTTAAATA
TTTTGATACAACAATTGATCGTAAACGATATACGTCTACAAAAGAAGTTTTAGATGCCACTCTTATCCAT
CAATCCATCACTGGTCTTTATGAAACACGCATTGATTTGAGTCAGCTAGGAGGTGACTGATAAGAATTGC
TCGGTACCAAATTCCAGAAAAGAGACGCTTTCGAGCGTCTTTTTTCGTTTTGGTCCTGACGCTTACCTCT
TAAGAGGTCACTGACCTAACATTTACGGCTAGCTCAGTCCTAGAGTCGAGGACTCCTGTTGATAGATCCA
GTAATGACCTCAGAACTCCATCTGGATTTGTTCAGAACGCTCGGTTGCCGCCGGGCGTTTTTTATTGGTG
AGAATGGTCTCAAGGTCAGAGAAGAGCCAGTAGGGCAGTGAGCGCAACGCAATTAATGTGAGTTAGCTCA
CTCATTAGGCACCCCAGGCTTTACACTTTATGCTTCCGGCTCGTATGTTGTGTGGAATTGTGAGCGGATA
ACAATTTCACACAGGAAACAGCTATGACCATGATTACGCCAAGCTTGCATGCCTGCAGGTCGACTCTAGA
GGATCCCCGGGTACCGAGCTCGAATTCACTGGCCGTCGTTTTACAACGTCGTGACTGGGAAAACCCTGGC
GTTACCCAACTTAATCGCCTTGCAGCACATCCCCCTTTCGCCAGCTGGCGTAATAGCGAAGAGGCCCGCA
CCGATCGCCCTTCCCAACAGTTGCGCAGCCTGAATGGCGAATGGCGCCTGATGCGGTATTTTCTCCTTAC
GCATCTGTGCGGTATTTCACACCGCATATGGTGCACTCTCAGTACAATCTGCTCTGATGCCGCATAGTTT
CCGCTCTTCAGGATACTAGAGACCATTTGTCCTACTCAGGAGAGCGTTCACCGACAAACAACAGATAAAA
CGAAAGGCCCAGTCTTTCGACTGAGCCTTTCGTTTTATTTGATGCAGGCATGCAAGCTTGCGGCCGCGTC
GTGACTGGGAAAACCCTGGCGACTAGAAATATGTATCCGCTCATGAGACAATAACCCTGATAAATGCTTC
AATAATATTGAAAAAGGAAGAGTATGAGTATTCAACATTTCCGTGTCGCCCTTATTCCCTTTTTTGCGGC
ATTTTGCCTTCCTGTTTTTGCTCACCCAGAAACGCTGGTGAAAGTAAAAGATGCTGAAGATCAGTTGGGT
GCACGAGTGGGTTACATCGAACTGGATCTCAACAGCGGTAAGATCCTTGAGAGTTTTCGCCCCGAAGAAC
GTTTTCCAATGATGAGCACTTTTAAAGTTCTGCTATGTGGCGCGGTATTATCCCGTATTGACGCCGGGCA
AGAGCAACTCGGTCGCCGCATACACTATTCTCAGAATGACTTGGTTGAGTACTCACCAGTCACAGAAAAG
CATCTTACGGATGGCATGACAGTAAGAGAATTATGCAGTGCTGCCATAACCATGAGTGATAACACTGCGG
CCAACTTACTTCTGACAACGATCGGAGGACCGAAGGAGCTAACCGCTTTTTTGCACAACATGGGGGATCA
TGTAACTCGCCTTGATCGTTGGGAACCGGAGCTGAATGAAGCCATACCAAACGACGAGCGTGACACCACG
ATGCCTGTAGCAATGGCAACAACGTTGCGCAAACTATTAACTGGCGAACTACTTACTCTAGCTTCCCGGC
AACAATTAATAGACTGGATGGAGGCGGATAAAGTTGCAGGACCACTTCTGCGCTCGGCCCTTCCGGCTGG
CTGGTTTATTGCTGATAAATCTGGAGCCGGTGAGCGTGGGTCCCGCGGTATCATTGCAGCACTGGGGCCA
GATGGTAAGCCCTCCCGTATCGTAGTTATCTACACGACGGGGAGTCAGGCAACTATGGATGAACGAAATA
GACAGATCGCTGAGATAGGTGCCTCACTGATTAAGCATTGGTAACCATGGGCAAATATTATACGCAAGGC
GACAAGGTGCTGATGCCGCTGGCGATTCAGGTTCATCATGCCGTTTGTGATGGCTTCCATGTCGGCAGAA
TGCTTAATGAATTACAACAGTACTGCGATGAGTGGCAGGGCGGGGCGTAATTTGACTTTTGTCCTTTTCC
GCTGCATAACCCTGCTTCGGGGTCATTATAGCGATTTTTTCGGTATATCCATCCTTTTTCGCACGATATA
CAGGATTTTGCCAAAGGGTTCGTGTAGACTTTCCTTGGTGTATCCAACGGCGTCAGCCGGGCAGGATAGG
TGAAGTAGGCCCACCCGCGAGCGGGTGTTCCTTCTTCACTGTCCCTTATTCGCACCTGGCGGTGCTCAAC
GGGAATCCTGCTCTGCGAGGCTGGCCGTAGGCCGGCCCTACCGGCGCGGCAGCGTTACCCGTGTCGGCGG
CTCCAACGGCTCGCCATCGTCCAGAAAACACGGCTCATCGGGCATCGGCAGGCGCTGCTGCCCGCGCCGT
TCCCATTCCTCCGTTTCGGTCAAGGCTGGCAGGTCTGGTTCCATGCCCGGAATGCCGGGCTGGCTGGGCG
GCTCCTCGCCGGGGCCGGTCGGTAGTTGCTGCTCGCCCGGATACAGGGTCGGGATGCGGCGCAGGTCGCC
ATGCCCCAACAGCGATTCGTCCTGGTCGTCGTGATCAACCACCACGGCGGCACTGAACACCGACAGGCGC
AACTGGTCGCGGGGCTGGCCCCACGCCACGCGGTCATTGACCACGTAGGCCGACACGGTGCCGGGGCCGT
TGAGCTTCACGACGGAGATCCAGCGCTCGGCCACCAAGTCCTTGACTGCGTATTGGACCGTCCGCAAAGA
ACGTCCGATGAGCTTGGAAAGTGTCTTCTGGCTGACCACCACGGCGTTCTGGTGGCCCATCTGCGCCACG
AGGTGATGCAGCAGCATTGCCGCCGTGGGTTTCCTCGCAATAAGCCCGGCCCACGCCTCATGCGCTTTGC
GTTCCGTTTGCACCCAGTGACCGGGCTTGTTCTTGGCTTGAATGCCGATTTCTCTGGACTGCGTGGCCAT
GCTTATCTCCATGCGGTAGGGGTGCCGCACGGTTGCGGCACCATGCGCAATCAGCTGCAACTTTTCGGCA
GCGCGACAACAATTATGCGTTGCGTAAAAGTGGCAGTCAATTACAGATTTTCTTTAACCTACGCAATGAG
CTATTGCGGGGGGTGCCGCAATGAGCTGTTGCGTACCCCCCTTTTTTAAGTTGTTGATTTTTAAGTCTTT
CGCATTTCGCCCTATATCTAGTTCTTTGGTGCCCAAAGAAGGGCACCCCTGCGGGGTTCCCCCACGCCTT
CGGCGCGGCTCCCCCTCCGGCAAAAAGTGGCCCCTCCGGGGCTTGTTGATCGACTGCGCGGCCTTCGGCC
TTGCCCAAGGTGGCGCTGCCCCCTTGGAACCCCCGCACTCGCCGCCGTGAGGCTCGGGGGGCAGGCGGGC
GGGCTTCGCCCTTCGACTGCCCCCACTCGCATAGGCTTGGGTCGTTCCAGGCGCGTCAAGGCCAAGCCGC
TGCGCGGTCGCTGCGCGAGCCTTGACCCGCCTTCCACTTGGTGTCCAACCGGCAAGCGAAGCGCGCAGGC
CGCAGGCCGGAGGCTTTTCCCCAGAGAAAATTAAAAAAATTGATGGGGCAAGGCCGCAGGCCGCGCAGTT
GGAGCCGGTGGGTATGTGGTCGAAGGCTGGGTAGCCGGTGGGCAATCCCTGTGGTCAAGCTCGTGGGCAG
GCGCAGCCTGTCCATCAGCTTGTCCAGCAGGGTTGTCCACGGGCCGAGCGAAGCGAGCCAGCCGGTGGCC
GCTCGCGGCCATCGTCCACATATCCACGGGCTGGCAAGGGAGCGCAGCGACCGCGCAGGGCGAAGCCCGG
AGAGCAAGCCCGTAGGGGGGGCGCGCCCAGCTGTCTAGGGCGGCGGATTTGTCCTACTCAGGAGAGCGTT
CACCGACAAACAACAGATAAAACGAAAGGCCCAGTCTTTCGACTGAGCCTTTCGTTTTATTTGATGCCTT
TAATTAAAGCGGATAACAATTTCACACAGGAGGCCGCCTAGGCCGCGGCCGCGCGAATTCAAAAGATCCG
GCAGCGCCTAAATGTAGAATGATAAAAGGATTAAGAGATTAATTTCCCTAAAAATGATAAAACAAGCGTT
TTGAAAGCGCTTGTTTTTTTGGTTTGCAGTCAGAGTAGAATAGAAGTATCAAAAAAAGCACCGACTCGGT
GCCACTTTTTCAAGTTGATAACGGACTAGCCTTATTTTAACTTGCTATGCTGTTTTGAATGGTTCCAACA
AGATTATTTTATAACTTTTATAACAAATAATCAAGGAGAAATTCAAAGAAATTTATCAGCCACTAGTTTA
CAGCTAGCTCAGTCCTAGGTATTATGCTAGCAGATCTAAAGAGGAGAAAGGATCTATGGATAAGAAATAC
TCAATAGGCTTAGCTATCGGCACAAATAGCGTCGGATGGGCGGTGATCACTGATGAATATAAGGTTCCGT
CTAAAAAGTTCAAGGTTCTGGGAAATACAGACCGCCACAGTATCAAAAAAAATCTTATAGGGGCTCTTTT
ATTTGACAGTGGAGAGACAGCGGAAGCGACTCGTCTCAAACGGACAGCTCGTAGAAGGTATACACGTCGG
AAGAATCGTATTTGTTATCTACAGGAGATTTTTTCAAATGAGATGGCGAAAGTAGATGATAGTTTCTTTC
ATCGACTTGAAGAGTCTTTTTTGGTGGAAGAAGACAAGAAGCATGAACGTCATCCTATTTTTGGAAATAT
AGTAGATGAAGTTGCTTATCATGAGAAATATCCAACTATCTATCATCTGCGAAAAAAATTGGTAGATTCT
ACTGATAAAGCGGATTTGCGCTTAATCTATTTGGCCTTAGCGCATATGATTAAGTTTCGTGGTCATTTTT
TGATTGAGGGAGATTTAAATCCTGATAATAGTGATGTGGACAAACTATTTATCCAGTTGGTACAAACCTA
CAATCAATTATTTGAAGAAAACCCTATTAACGCAAGTGGAGTAGATGCTAAAGCGATTCTTTCTGCACGA
TTGAGTAAATCAAGACGATTAGAAAATCTCATTGCTCAGCTCCCCGGTGAGAAGAAAAATGGCTTATTTG
GGAATCTCATTGCTTTGTCATTGGGTTTGACCCCTAATTTTAAATCAAATTTTGATTTGGCAGAAGATGC
TAAATTACAGCTTTCAAAAGATACTTACGATGATGATTTAGATAATTTATTGGCGCAAATTGGAGATCAA
TATGCTGATTTGTTTTTGGCAGCTAAGAATTTATCAGATGCTATTTTACTTTCAGATATCCTAAGAGTAA
ATACTGAAATAACTAAGGCTCCCCTATCAGCTTCAATGATTAAACGCTACGATGAACATCATCAAGACTT
GACTCTTTTAAAAGCTTTAGTTCGACAACAACTTCCAGAAAAGTATAAAGAAATCTTTTTTGATCAATCA
AAAAACGGATATGCAGGTTATATTGATGGGGGAGCTAGCCAAGAAGAATTTTATAAATTTATCAAACCAA
TTTTAGAAAAAATGGATGGTACTGAGGAATTATTGGTGAAACTAAATCGTGAAGATTTGCTGCGCAAGCA
ACGGACCTTTGACAACGGCTCTATTCCCCATCAAATTCACTTGGGTGAGCTGCATGCTATTTTGAGAAGA
CAAGAAGACTTTTATCCATTTTTAAAAGACAATCGTGAGAAGATTGAAAAAATCTTGACTTTTCGTATTC
CTTATTATGTTGGTCCATTGGCGCGTGGCAATAGTCGTTTTGCATGGATGACTCGGAAGTCTGAAGAAAC
AATTACCCCATGGAATTTTGAAGAAGTTGTCGATAAAGGTGCTTCAGCTCAATCATTTATTGAACGCATG
ACAAACTTTGATAAAAATCTTCCAAATGAAAAAGTACTACCAAAACATAGTTTGCTTTATGAGTATTTTA
CGGTTTATAACGAATTGACAAAGGTCAAATATGTTACTGAAGGAATGCGAAAACCAGCATTTCTTTCAGG
TGAACAGAAGAAAGCCATTGTTGATTTACTCTTCAAAACAAATCGAAAAGTAACCGTTAAGCAATTAAAA
GAAGATTATTTCAAAAAAATAGAATGTTTTGATAGTGTTGAAATTTCAGGAGTTGAAGATAGATTTAATG
CTTCATTAGGTACCTACCATGATTTGCTAAAAATTATTAAAGATAAAGATTTTTTGGATAATGAAGAAAA
TGAAGATATCTTAGAGGATATTGTTTTAACATTGACCTTATTTGAAGATAGGGAGATGATTGAGGAAAGA
CTTAAAACATATGCTCACCTCTTTGATGATAAGGTGATGAAACAGCTTAAACGTCGCCGTTATACTGGTT
GGGGACGTTTGTCTCGAAAATTGATTAATGGTATTAGGGATAAGCAATCTGGCAAAACAATATTAGATTT
TTTGAAATCAGATGGTTTTGCCAATCGCAATTTTATGCAGCTGATCCATGATGATAGTTTGACATTTAAA
GAAGACATTCAAAAAGCACAAGTGTCTGGACAAGGCGATAGTTTACATGAACATATTGCAAATTTAGCTG
GTAGCCCTGCTATTAAAAAAGGTATTTTACAGACTGTAAAAGTTGTTGATGAATTGGTCAAAGTAATGGG
GCGGCATAAGCCAGAAAATATCGTTATTGAAATGGCACGTGAAAATCAGACAACTCAAAAGGGCCAGAAA
AATTCGCGAGAGCGTATGAAACGAATCGAAGAAGGTATCAAAGAATTAGGAAGTCAGATTCTTAAAGAGC
ATCCTGTTGAAAATACTCAATTGCAAAATGAAAAGCTCTATCTCTATTATCTCCAAAATGGAAGAGACAT
GTATGTGGACCAAGAATTAGATATTAATCGTTTAAGTGATTATGATGTCGATGACATTGTTCCACAAAGT
TTCCTTAAAGACGATTCAATAGACAATAAGGTCTTAACGCGTTCTGATAAAAATCGTGGTAAATCGGATA
ACGTTCCAAGTGAAGAAGTAGTCAAAAAGATGAAAAACTATTGGAGACAACTTCTAAACGCCAAGTTAAT
CACTCAACGTAAGTTTGATAATTTAACGAAAGCTGAACGTGGAGGTTTGAGTGAACTTGATAAAGCTGGT
TTTATCAAACGCCAATTGGTTGAAACTCGCCAAATCACTAAGCATGTGGCACAAATTTTGGATAGTCGCA
TGAATACTAAATACGATGAAAATGATAAACTTATTCGAGAGGTTAAAGTGATTACCTTAAAATCTAAATT
AGTTTCTGACTTCCGAAAAGATTTCCAATTCTATAAAGTACGTGAGATTAACAATTACCATCATGCCCAT
GATGCGTATCTAAATGCCGTCGTTGGAACTGCTTTGATTAAGAAATATCCAAAACTTGAATCGGAGTTTG
TCTATGGTGATTATAAAGTTTATGATGTTCGTAAAATGATTGCTAAGTCTGAGCAAGAAATAGGCAAAGC
AACCGCAAAATATTTCTTTTACTCTAATATCATGAACTTCTTCAAAACAGAAATTACACTTGCAAATGGA
GAGATTCGCAAACGCCCTCTAATCGAAACTAATGGGGAAACTGGAGAAATTGTCTGGGATAAAGGGCGAG
ATTTTGCCACAGTGCGCAAAGTATTGTCCATGCCCCAAGTCAATATTGTCAAGAAAACAGAAGTACAGAC
AGGCGGATTCTCCAAGGAGTCAATTTTACCAAAAAGAAATTCGGACAAGCTTATTGCTCGTAAAAAAGAC
TGGGATCCAAAAAAATATGGTGGTTTTGATAGTCCAACGGTAGCTTATTCAGTCCTAGTGGTTGCTAAGG
TGGAAAAAGGGAAATCGAAGAAGTTAAAATCCGTTAAAGAGTTACTAGGGATCACAATTATGGAAAGAAG
TTCCTTTGAAAAAAATCCGATTGACTTTTTAGAAGCTAAAGGATATAAGGAAGTTAAAAAAGACTTAATC
ATTAAACTACCTAAATATAGTCTTTTTGAGTTAGAAAACGGTCGTAAACGGATGCTGGCTAGTGCCGGAG
AATTACAAAAAGGAAATGAGCTGGCTCTGCCAAGCAAATATGTGAATTTTTTATATTTAGCTAGTCATTA
TGAAAAGTTGAAGGGTAGTCCAGAAGATAACGAACAAAAACA
